>Addgene plasmid #137724 | pLS-SV40-mP-EGFP | addgene full sequence | sequence record 273898 | Addgene NGS Result
GACATTGATTATTGACTAGTTATTAATAGTAATCAATTACGGGGTCATTAGTTCATAGCCCATATATGGA
GTTCCGCGTTACATAACTTACGGTAAATGGCCCGCCTGGCTGACCGCCCAACGACCCCCGCCCATTGACG
TCAATAATGACGTATGTTCCCATAGTAACGCCAATAGGGACTTTCCATTGACGTCAATGGGTGGAGTATT
TACGGTAAACTGCCCACTTGGCAGTACATCAAGTGTATCATATGCCAAGTACGCCCCCTATTGACGTCAA
TGACGGTAAATGGCCCGCCTGGCATTATGCCCAGTACATGACCTTATGGGACTTTCCTACTTGGCAGTAC
ATCTACGTATTAGTCATCGCTATTACCATGGTGATGCGGTTTTGGCAGTACATCAATGGGCGTGGATAGC
GGTTTGACTCACGGGGATTTCCAAGTCTCCACCCCATTGACGTCAATGGGAGTTTGTTTTGGCACCAAAA
TCAACGGGACTTTCCAAAATGTCGTAACAACTCCGCCCCATTGACGCAAATGGGCGGTAGGCGTGTACGG
TGGGAGGTCTATATAAGCAGCGCGTTTTGCCTGTACTGGGTCTCTCTGGTTAGACCAGATCTGAGCCTGG
GAGCTCTCTGGCTAACTAGGGAACCCACTGCTTAAGCCTCAATAAAGCTTGCCTTGAGTGCTTCAAGTAG
TGTGTGCCCGTCTGTTGTGTGACTCTGGTAACTAGAGATCCCTCAGACCCTTTTAGTCAGTGTGGAAAAT
CTCTAGCAGTGGCGCCCGAACAGGGACTTGAAAGCGAAAGGGAAACCAGAGGAGCTCTCTCGACGCAGGA
CTCGGCTTGCTGAAGCGCGCACGGCAAGAGGCGAGGGGCGGCGACTGGTGAGTACGCCAAAAATTTTGAC
TAGCGGAGGCTAGAAGGAGAGAGATGGGTGCGAGAGCGTCAGTATTAAGCGGGGGAGAATTAGATCGCGA
TGGGAAAAAATTCGGTTAAGGCCAGGGGGAAAGAAAAAATATAAATTAAAACATATAGTATGGGCAAGCA
GGGAGCTAGAACGATTCGCAGTTAATCCTGGCCTGTTAGAAACATCAGAAGGCTGTAGACAAATACTGGG
ACAGCTACAACCATCCCTTCAGACAGGATCAGAAGAACTTAGATCATTATATAATACAGTAGCAACCCTC
TATTGTGTGCATCAAAGGATAGAGATAAAAGACACCAAGGAAGCTTTAGACAAGATAGAGGAAGAGCAAA
ACAAAAGTAAGACCACCGCACAGCAAGCGGCCGGCCGCTGATCTTCAGACCTGGAGGAGGAGATATGAGG
GACAATTGGAGAAGTGAATTATATAAATATAAAGTAGTAAAAATTGAACCATTAGGAGTAGCACCCACCA
AGGCAAAGAGAAGAGTGGTGCAGAGAGAAAAAAGAGCAGTGGGAATAGGAGCTTTGTTCCTTGGGTTCTT
GGGAGCAGCAGGAAGCACTATGGGCGCAGCGTCAATGACGCTGACGGTACAGGCCAGACAATTATTGTCT
GGTATAGTGCAGCAGCAGAACAATTTGCTGAGGGCTATTGAGGCGCAACAGCATCTGTTGCAACTCACAG
TCTGGGGCATCAAGCAGCTCCAGGCAAGAATCCTGGCTGTGGAAAGATACCTAAAGGATCAACAGCTCCT
GGGGATTTGGGGTTGCTCTGGAAAACTCATTTGCACCACTGCTGTGCCTTGGAATGCTAGTTGGAGTAAT
AAATCTCTGGAACAGATTTGGAATCACACGACCTGGATGGAGTGGGACAGAGAAATTAACAATTACACAA
GCTTAATACACTCCTTAATTGAAGAATCGCAAAACCAGCAAGAAAAGAATGAACAAGAATTATTGGAATT
AGATAAATGGGCAAGTTTGTGGAATTGGTTTAACATAACAAATTGGCTGTGGTATATAAAATTATTCATA
ATGATAGTAGGAGGCTTGGTAGGTTTAAGAATAGTTTTTGCTGTACTTTCTATAGTGAATAGAGTTAGGC
AGGGATATTCACCATTATCGTTTCAGACCCACCTCCCAACCCCGAGGGGACCCGACAGGCCCGAAGGAAT
AGAAGAAGAAGGTGGAGAGAGAGACAGAGACAGATCCATTCGATTAGTGAACGGATCGGCACTGCGTGCG
CCAATTCTGCAGACAAATGGCAGTATTCATCCACAATTTTAAAAGAAAAGGGGGGATTGGGGGGTACAGT
GCAGGGGAAAGAATAGTAGACATAATAGCAACAGACATACAAACTAAAGAATTACAAAAACAAATTACAA
AAATTCAAAATTTTCGGGTTTATTACAGGGACAGCAGAGATCCAGTTTGGTTAGTACCGGGCCCGGTGCT
TTGCTCTGAGCCAGCCCACCAGTTTGGAATGACTCCTTTTTATGACTTGAATTTTCAAGTATAAAGTCTA
GTGCTAAATTTAATTTGAACAACTGTATAGTTTTTGCTGGTTGGGGGAAGGAAAAAAAATGGTGGCAGTG
TTTTTTTCAGAATTAGAAGTGAAATGAAAACTTGTTGTGTGTGAGGATTTCTAATGACATGTGGTGGTTG
CATACTGAGTGAAGCCGGTGAGCATTCTGCCATGTCACCCCCTCGTGCTCAGTAATGTACTTTACAGAAA
TCCTAAACTCAAAAGATTGATATAAACCATGCTTCTTGTGTATATCCGGTCTCTTCTCTGGGTAGTCTCA
CTCAGCCTGCATTTCTGCCAGGGCCCGCTCTAGAGCGCAGCACCATGGCCTGAAATAACCTCTGAAAGAG
GAACTTGGTTAGGTACCTTCTGAGGCGGAAAGAACCAGCTGTGGAATGTGTGTCAGTTAGGGTGTGGAAA
GTCCCCAGGCTCCCCAGCAGGCAGAAGTATGCAAAGCATGCATCTCAATTAGTCAGCAACCAGGTGTGGA
AAGTCCCCAGGCTCCCCAGCAGGCAGAAGTATGCAAAGCATGCATCTCAATTAGTCAGCAACCATAGTCC
CGCCCCTAACTCCGCCCATCCCGCCCCTAACTCCGCCCAGTTCCGCCCATTCTCCGCCCCATGGCTGTCT
AGACCTGCAGGCACTAGAGGGTATATAATGGAAGCTCGACTTCCAGCTTGGCAATCCGGTACTGTACCGG
TCGCCACCATGGTGAGCAAGGGCGAGGAGCTGTTCACCGGGGTGGTGCCCATCCTGGTCGAGCTGGACGG
CGACGTAAACGGCCACAAGTTCAGCGTGTCCGGCGAGGGCGAGGGCGATGCCACCTACGGCAAGCTGACC
CTGAAGTTCATCTGCACCACCGGCAAGCTGCCCGTGCCCTGGCCCACCCTCGTGACCACCCTGACCTACG
GCGTGCAGTGCTTCAGCCGCTACCCCGACCACATGAAGCAGCACGACTTCTTCAAGTCCGCCATGCCCGA
AGGCTACGTCCAGGAGCGCACCATCTTCTTCAAGGACGACGGCAACTACAAGACCCGCGCCGAGGTGAAG
TTCGAGGGCGACACCCTGGTGAACCGCATCGAGCTGAAGGGCATCGACTTCAAGGAGGACGGCAACATCC
TGGGGCACAAGCTGGAGTACAACTACAACAGCCACAACGTCTATATCATGGCCGACAAGCAGAAGAACGG
CATCAAGGTGAACTTCAAGATCCGCCACAACATCGAGGACGGCAGCGTGCAGCTCGCCGACCACTACCAG
CAGAACACCCCCATCGGCGACGGCCCCGTGCTGCTGCCCGACAACCACTACCTGAGCACCCAGTCCGCCC
TGAGCAAAGACCCCAACGAGAAGCGCGATCACATGGTCCTGCTGGAGTTCGTGACCGCCGCCGGGATCAC
TCTCGGCATGGACGAGCTGTACAAGTAGGAATTCGTCGAGGGACCTAATAACTTCGTATAGCATACATTA
TACGAAGTTATACATGTTTAAGGGTTCCGGTTCCACTAGGTACAATTCGATATCAAGCTTATCGATAATC
AACCTCTGGATTACAAAATTTGTGAAAGATTGACTGGTATTCTTAACTATGTTGCTCCTTTTACGCTATG
TGGATACGCTGCTTTAATGCCTTTGTATCATGCTATTGCTTCCCGTATGGCTTTCATTTTCTCCTCCTTG
TATAAATCCTGGTTGCTGTCTCTTTATGAGGAGTTGTGGCCCGTTGTCAGGCAACGTGGCGTGGTGTGCA
CTGTGTTTGCTGACGCAACCCCCACTGGTTGGGGCATTGCCACCACCTGTCAGCTCCTTTCCGGGACTTT
CGCTTTCCCCCTCCCTATTGCCACGGCGGAACTCATCGCCGCCTGCCTTGCCCGCTGCTGGACAGGGGCT
CGGCTGTTGGGCACTGACAATTCCGTGGTGTTGTCGGGGAAATCATCGTCCTTTCCTTGGCTGCTCGCCT
GTGTTGCCACCTGGATTCTGCGCGGGACGTCCTTCTGCTACGTCCCTTCGGCCCTCAATCCAGCGGACCT
TCCTTCCCGCGGCCTGCTGCCGGCTCTGCGGCCTCTTCCGCGTCTTCGCCTTCGCCCTCAGACGAGTCGG
ATCTCCCTTTGGGCCGCCTCCCCGCATCGATACCGTCGACCTCGATCGAGACCTAGAAAAACATGGAGCA
ATCACAAGTAGCAATACAGCAGCTACCAATGCTGATTGTGCCTGGCTAGAAGCACAAGAGGAGGAGGAGG
TGGGTTTTCCAGTCACACCTCAGGTACCAAGCATGGGGTAAAGTACTGTTCTCATCACATCATATCAAGG
TTATATACCATCAATATTGCCACAGATGTTACTTAGCCTTTTAATATTTCTCTAATTTAGTGTATATGCA
ATGATAGTTCTCTGATTTCTGAGATTGAGTTTCTCATGTGTAATGATTATTTAGAGTTTCTCTTTCATCT
GTTCAAATTTTTGTCTAGTTTTATTTTTTACTGATTTGTAAGACTTCTTTTTATAATCTGCATATTACAA
TTCTCTTTACTGGGGTGTTGCAAATATTTTCTGTCATTCTATGGCCTGACTTTTCTTAATGGTTTTTTAA
TTTTAAAAATAAGTCTTAATATTCATGCAATCTAATTAACAATCTTTTCTTTGTGGTTAGGACTTTGAGT
CATAAGAAATTTTTCTCTACACTGAAGTCATGATGGCATGCTTCTATATTATTTTCTAAAAGATTTAAAG
TTTTGCCTTCTCCATTTAGACTTATAATTCACTGGAATTTTTTTGTGTGTATGGTATGACATATGGGTTC
CCTTTTATTTTTTACATATAAATATATTTCCCTGTTTTTCTAAAAAAGAAAAAGATCATCATTTTCCCAT
TGTAAAATGCCATATTTTTTTCATAGGTCACTTACATATATCAATGGGTCTGTTTCTGAGCTCTACTCTA
TTTTATCAGCCTCACTGTCTATCCCCACACATCTCATGCTTTGCTCTAAATCTTGATATTTAGTGGAACA
TTCTTTCCCATTTTGTTCTACAAGAATATTTTTGTTATTGTCTTTTGGGCTTCTATATACATTTTAGAAT
GAGGTTGGCAAGTTCTGTAGATCTTAGCCACTTTTTAAAAGAAAAGGGGGGACTGGAAGGGCTAATTCAC
TCCCAACGAAGACAAGATATCCTTGATCTGTGGATCTACCACACACAAGGCTACTTCCCTGATTGGCAGA
ACTACACACCAGGGCCAGGGATCAGATATCCACTGACCTTTGGATGGTGCTACAAGCTAGTACCAGTTGA
GCAAGAGAAGGTAGAAGAAGCCAATGAAGGAGAGAACACCCGCTTGTTACACCCTGTGAGCCTGCATGGG
ATGGATGACCCGGAGAGAGAAGTATTAGAGTGGAGGTTTGACAGCCGCCTAGCATTTCATCACATGGCCC
GAGAGCTGCATCCGGACTGTACTGGGTCTCTCTGGTTAGACCAGATCTGAGCCTGGGAGCTCTCTGGCTA
ACTAGGGAACCCACTGCTTAAGCCTCAATAAAGCTTGCCTTGAGTGCTTCAAGTAGTGTGTGCCCGTCTG
TTGTGTGACTCTGGTAACTAGAGATCCCTCAGACCCTTTTAGTCAGTGTGGAAAATCTCTAGCAGCATGT
GAGCAAAAGGCCAGCAAAAGGCCAGGAACCGTAAAAAGGCCGCGTTGCTGGCGTTTTTCCATAGGCTCCG
CCCCCCTGACGAGCATCACAAAAATCGACGCTCAAGTCAGAGGTGGCGAAACCCGACAGGACTATAAAGA
TACCAGGCGTTTCCCCCTGGAAGCTCCCTCGTGCGCTCTCCTGTTCCGACCCTGCCGCTTACCGGATACC
TGTCCGCCTTTCTCCCTTCGGGAAGCGTGGCGCTTTCTCATAGCTCACGCTGTAGGTATCTCAGTTCGGT
GTAGGTCGTTCGCTCCAAGCTGGGCTGTGTGCACGAACCCCCCGTTCAGCCCGACCGCTGCGCCTTATCC
GGTAACTATCGTCTTGAGTCCAACCCGGTAAGACACGACTTATCGCCACTGGCAGCAGCCACTGGTAACA
GGATTAGCAGAGCGAGGTATGTAGGCGGTGCTACAGAGTTCTTGAAGTGGTGGCCTAACTACGGCTACAC
TAGAAGAACAGTATTTGGTATCTGCGCTCTGCTGAAGCCAGTTACCTTCGGAAAAAGAGTTGGTAGCTCT
TGATCCGGCAAACAAACCACCGCTGGTAGCGGTGGTTTTTTTGTTTGCAAGCAGCAGATTACGCGCAGAA
AAAAAGGATCTCAAGAAGATCCTTTGATCTTTTCTACGGGGTCTGACGCTCAGTGGAACGAAAACTCACG
TTAAGGGATTTTGGTCATGAGATTATCAAAAAGGATCTTCACCTAGATCCTTTTAAATTAAAAATGAAGT
TTTAAATCAATCTAAAGTATATATGAGTAAACTTGGTCTGACAGTTACCAATGCTTAATCAGTGAGGCAC
CTATCTCAGCGATCTGTCTATTTCGTTCATCCATAGTTGCCTGACTCCCCGTCGTGTAGATAACTACGAT
ACGGGAGGGCTTACCATCTGGCCCCAGTGCTGCAATGATACCGCGAGACCCACGCTCACCGGCTCCAGAT
TTATCAGCAATAAACCAGCCAGCCGGAAGGGCCGAGCGCAGAAGTGGTCCTGCAACTTTATCCGCCTCCA
TCCAGTCTATTAATTGTTGCCGGGAAGCTAGAGTAAGTAGTTCGCCAGTTAATAGTTTGCGCAACGTTGT
TGCCATTGCTACAGGCATCGTGGTGTCACGCTCGTCGTTTGGTATGGCTTCATTCAGCTCCGGTTCCCAA
CGATCAAGGCGAGTTACATGATCCCCCATGTTGTGCAAAAAAGCGGTTAGCTCCTTCGGTCCTCCGATCG
TTGTCAGAAGTAAGTTGGCCGCAGTGTTATCACTCATGGTTATGGCAGCACTGCATAATTCTCTTACTGT
CATGCCATCCGTAAGATGCTTTTCTGTGACTGGTGAGTACTCAACCAAGTCATTCTGAGAATAGTGTATG
CGGCGACCGAGTTGCTCTTGCCCGGCGTCAATACGGGATAATACCGCGCCACATAGCAGAACTTTAAAAG
TGCTCATCATTGGAAAACGTTCTTCGGGGCGAAAACTCTCAAGGATCTTACCGCTGTTGAGATCCAGTTC
GATGTAACCCACTCGTGCACCCAACTGATCTTCAGCATCTTTTACTTTCACCAGCGTTTCTGGGTGAGCA
AAAACAGGAAGGCAAAATGCCGCAAAAAAGGGAATAAGGGCGACACGGAAATGTTGAATACTCATACTCT
TCCTTTTTCAATATTATTGAAGCATTTATCAGGGTTATTGTCTCATGAGCGGATACATATTTGAATGTAT
TTAGAAAAATAAACAAATAGGGGTTCCGCGCACATTTCCCCGAAAAGTGCCACCTGACGTCGACGGATCG
GGAGATCTCCCGATCCCCTATGGTGCACTCTCAGTACAATCTGCTCTGATGCCGCATAGTTAAGCCAGTA
TCTGCTCCCTGCTTGTGTGTTGGAGGTCGCTGAGTAGTGCGCGAGCAAAATTTAAGCTACAACAAGGCAA
GGCTTGACCGACAATTGCATGAAGAATCTGCTTAGGGTTAGGCGTTTTGCGCTGCTTCGCGATGTACGGG
CCAGATATACGCGTT
Features (pLannotate 1.2.2; 23 found; start..end, strand, type, name):
      1..380     +  enhancer       CMV enhancer: human cytomegalovirus immediate early enhancer
    381..580     +  promoter       CMV promoter: human cytomegalovirus (CMV) immediate early promoter
    598..778     +  LTR            5' LTR (truncated): truncated 5' long terminal repeat (LTR) from HIV-1
    825..950     +  misc_feature   HIV-1 Ψ: packaging signal of human immunodeficiency virus type 1
    934..1272    +  CDS            HIV-1 gag (fragment): gag protein from human immunodeficiency virus 1; gag
   1447..1680    +  misc_feature   RRE: The Rev response element (RRE) of HIV-1 allows for Rev-dependent mRNA export from the nucleus to the cytoplasm.
   2057..2157    +  CDS            Rev (fragment): human immunodeficiency virus 1 (HIV-1) Rev protein; rev; enhances nuclear export of unspliced and incompletely spliced viral mRNAs
   2207..2324    +  misc_feature   cPPT/CTS: central polypurine tract and central termination sequence of HIV-1
   2820..3077    +  promoter       SV40 promoter (fragment): SV40 enhancer and early promoter
   3095..3126    +  promoter       minP: minimal TATA-box promoter with low basal activity
   3159..3875    +  CDS            EGFP: EGFP is a basic (constitutively fluorescent) green fluorescent protein published in 1996, derived from Aequorea victoria. It is reported to be a rapidly-maturing weak dimer with moderate acid sensitivity.
   3898..3931    +  protein_bind   loxP: Cre-mediated recombination occurs in the 8-bp core sequence (GCATACAT). Cre recombinase
   3964..3987    +  misc_feature   MCS (fragment): pBluescript multiple cloning site
   3987..4575    +  misc_feature   WPRE: woodchuck hepatitis virus posttranscriptional regulatory element
   4576..4595    +  misc_feature   MCS (fragment): pBluescript multiple cloning site
   4597..4719    +  CDS            nef (fragment): NEF_HV1Z2 - Experimental evidence at protein level: Swiss-Prot protein existence level 1. Extracellular Nef protein targets CD4(+) T-lymphocytes for apoptosis by interacting with CXCR4 surface receptors. From Human immunodeficiency virus type 1 group M subtype D (isolate Z2/CDC-Z34) (HIV-1).
   5563..5582    +  misc_feature   cPPT/CTS (fragment): central polypurine tract and central termination sequence of HIV-1
   5584..5896    +  LTR            5' LTR (fragment): 5' long terminal repeat (LTR) from HIV-1
   5904..6084    +  LTR            5' LTR (truncated): truncated 5' long terminal repeat (LTR) from HIV-1
   6146..6734    -  rep_origin     ori: high-copy-number ColE1/pMB1/pBR322/pUC origin of replication
   6905..7765    -  CDS            AmpR: β-lactamase; bla; confers resistance to ampicillin, carbenicillin, and related antibiotics
   7766..7870    -  promoter       AmpR promoter: bla
   7929..7981    -  misc_feature   bom (fragment): basis of mobility region from pBR322
