[The description below was written by a language model from this plasmid's Addgene catalogue record and pLannotate feature annotations shown in this document.]
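Description:
pLS-SV40-mP-EGFP is an HIV-1-derived lentiviral transfer plasmid for mammalian expression, built on the pLS-mP backbone and about 8.1 kb in total. It is propagated in E. coli through a high-copy ColE1/pUC-type origin and selected with ampicillin via the β-lactamase gene. The recommended recombination-deficient growth strain is consistent with the repeated LTR sequences typical of lentiviral vectors. Viral genomic RNA is transcribed from a CMV enhancer/promoter fused to a truncated 5' LTR. This is followed by the Ψ packaging signal with a partial gag fragment, the Rev response element for Rev-dependent nuclear export, and the cPPT/CTS. LTR-derived sequence lies at the 3' end. Packaging functions are not encoded on the plasmid and must be supplied in trans.

The payload is a reporter cassette in which a roughly 313 bp SV40 enhancer, inserted by Gibson cloning, sits immediately upstream of a minimal TATA-box promoter (minP) that has low basal activity on its own. This enhancer–minimal promoter pair drives EGFP, so fluorescence and transcript output reflect the activity of the upstream enhancer. A single loxP site follows the EGFP coding sequence, and the record does not state its purpose. A WPRE downstream enhances post-transcriptional expression.

The associated publication describes lentivirus-based massively parallel reporter assays (lentiMPRA), in which candidate regulatory elements are tested upstream of a minimal promoter after genomic integration. In that setting, this SV40 enhancer version would plausibly serve as a strongly active reference or positive control. The record itself, however, describes it only as a lentivirus-based EGFP expression vector.
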