Addgene plasmid #137724: pLS-SV40-mP-EGFP
Purpose: Lentivirus based EGFP expression vector
Depositing lab: Nadav Ahituv. Depositing organization: University of California, San Francisco (UCSF). Publication: lentiMPRA and MPRAflow for high-throughput functional characterization of gene regulatory elements. Gordon MG, Inoue F, Martin B, Schubach M, Agarwal V, Whalen S, Feng S, Zhao J, Ashuach T, Ziffra R, Kreimer A, Georgakopoulous-Soares I, Yosef N, Ye CJ, Pollard KS, Shendure J, Kircher M, Ahituv N. Nat Protoc. 2020 Aug;15(8):2387-2412. doi: 10.1038/s41596-020-0333-5. Epub 2020 Jul 8. PubMed 32641802.
Backbone
  Vector backbone: pLS-mP
  Backbone size w/o insert (bp): 7817
  Total vector size (bp): 8136
  Vector type: Mammalian Expression, Lentiviral
Growth in bacteria
  Bacterial resistance: Ampicillin, 100 μg/mL
  Growth temperature: 37°C
  Growth strain: NEB Stable
  Copy number: High Copy
Gene/Insert
  Gene/Insert name: SV40 enhancer
  Insert size (bp): 313
  Cloning method: Gibson Cloning
  Sequencing primers: 5′ GCTTCTTGTGTATATCCGGTC
Terms and licenses: Academic/Nonprofit Terms; Industry Terms: Not Available to Industry
How to cite: pLS-SV40-mP-EGFP was a gift from Nadav Ahituv (Addgene plasmid # 137724 ; http://n2t.net/addgene:137724 ; RRID:Addgene_137724)
